>Addgene plasmid #127474 | pZF-BDD | depositor full sequence | sequence record 244088 | pZF-BDD sequence 5611 bps
CCAGTATACACTCCGCTATCGCTACGTGACTGGGTCATGGCTGCGCCCCGACACCCGCCAACACCCGCTG
ACGCGCCCTGACGGGCTTGTCTGCTCCCGGCATCCGCTTACAGACAAGCTGTGACCGTCTCCGGGAGCTG
CATGTGTCAGAGGTTTTCACCGTCATCACCGAAACGCGCGAGGCAGCTGCGGTAAAGCTCATCAGCGTGG
TCGTGAAGCGATTCACAGATGTCTGCCTGTTCATCCGCGTCCAGCTCGTTGAGTTTCTCCAGAAGCGTTA
ATGTCTGGCTTCTGATAAAGCGGGCCATGTTAAGGGCGGTTTTTTCCTGTTTGGTCACTGATGCCTCCGT
GTAAGGGGGATTTCTGTTCATGGGGGTAATGATACCGATGAAACGAGAGAGGATGCTCACGATACGGGTT
ACTGATGATGAACATGCCCGGTTACTGGAACGTTGTGAGGGTAAACAACTGGCGGTATGGATGCGGCGGG
ACCAGAGAAAAATCACTCAGGGTCAATGCCAGCGCTTCGTTAATACAGATGTAGGTGTTCCACAGGGTAG
CCAGCAGCATCCTGCGATGCAGATCCGGAACATAATGGTGCAGGGCGCTGACTTCCGCGTTTCCAGACTT
TACGAAACACGGAAACCGAAGACCATTCATGTTGTTGCTCAGGTCGCAGACGTTTTGCAGCAGCAGTCGC
TTCACGTTCGCTCGCGTATCGGTGATTCATTCTGCTAACCAGTAAGGCAACCCCGCCAGCCTAGCCGGGT
CCTCAACGACAGGAGCACGATCATGCGCACCCGTGGGGCCGCCATGCCGGCGATAATGGCCTGCTTCTCG
CCGAAACGTTTGGTGGCGGGACCAGTGACGAAGGCTTGAGCGAGGGCGTGCAAGATTCCGAATACCGCAA
GCGACAGGCCGATCATCGTCGCGCTCCAGCGAAAGCGGTCCTCGCCGAAAATGACCCAGAGCGCTGCCGG
CACCTGTCCTACGAGTTGCATGATAAAGAAGACAGTCATAAGTGCGGCGACGATAGTCATGCCCCGCGCC
CACCGGAAGGAGCTGACTGGGTTGAAGGCTCTCAAGGGCATCGGTCGAGATCCCGGTGCCTAATGAGTGA
GCTAACTTACATTAATTGCGTTGCGCTCACTGCCCGCTTTCCAGTCGGGAAACCTGTCGTGCCAGCTGCA
TTAATGAATCGGCCAACGCGCGGGGAGAGGCGGTTTGCGTATTGGGCGCCAGGGTGGTTTTTCTTTTCAC
CAGTGAGACGGGCAACAGCTGATTGCCCTTCACCGCCTGGCCCTGAGAGAGTTGCAGCAAGCGGTCCACG
CTGGTTTGCCCCAGCAGGCGAAAATCCTGTTTGATGGTGGTTAACGGCGGGATATAACATGAGCTGTCTT
CGGTATCGTCGTATCCCACTACCGAGATATCCGCACCAACGCGCAGCCCGGACTCGGTAATGGCGCGCAT
TGCGCCCAGCGCCATCTGATCGTTGGCAACCAGCATCGCAGTGGGAACGATGCCCTCATTCAGCATTTGC
ATGGTTTGTTGAAAACCGGACATGGCACTCCAGTCGCCTTCCCGTTCCGCTATCGGCTGAATTTGATTGC
GAGTGAGATATTTATGCCAGCCAGCCAGACGCAGACGCGCCGAGACAGAACTTAATGGGCCCGCTAACAG
CGCGATTTGCTGGTGACCCAATGCGACCAGATGCTCCACGCCCAGTCGCGTACCGTCTTCATGGGAGAAA
ATAATACTGTTGATGGGTGTCTGGTCAGAGACATCAAGAAATAACGCCGGAACATTAGTGCAGGCAGCTT
CCACAGCAATGGCATCCTGGTCATCCAGCGGATAGTTAATGATCAGCCCACTGACGCGTTGCGCGAGAAG
ATTGTGCACCGCCGCTTTACAGGCTTCGACGCCGCTTCGTTCTACCATCGACACCACCACGCTGGCACCC
AGTTGATCGGCGCGAGATTTAATCGCCGCGACAATTTGCGACGGCGCGTGCAGGGCCAGACTGGAGGTGG
CAACGCCAATCAGCAACGACTGTTTGCCCGCCAGTTGTTGTGCCACGCGGTTGGGAATGTAATTCAGCTC
CGCCATCGCCGCTTCCACTTTTTCCCGCGTTTTCGCAGAAACGTGGCTGGCCTGGTTCACCACGCGGGAA
ACGGTCTGATAAGAGACACCGGCATACTCTGCGACATCGTATAACGTTACTGGTTTCACATTCACCACCC
TGAATTGACTCTCTTCCGGGCGCTATCATGCCATACCGCGAAAGGTTTTGCGCCATTCGATGGTGTCCGG
GATCTCGACGCTCTCCCTTATGCGACTCCTGCATTAGGAAGCAGCCCAGTAGTAGGTTGAGGCCGTTGAG
CACCGCCGCCGCAAGGAATGGTGCATGCAAGGAGATGGCGCCCAACAGTCCCCCGGCCACGGGGCCTGCC
ACCATACCCACGCCGAAACAAGCGCTCATGAGCCCGAAGTGGCGAGCCCGATCTTCCCCATCGGTGATGT
CGGCGATATAGGCGCCAGCAACCGCACCTGTGGCGCCGGTGATGCCGGCCACGATGCGTCCGGCGTAGAG
GATCGAGATCGATCTCGATCCCGCGAAATTAATACGACTCACTATAGGGGAATTGTGAGCGGATAACAAT
TCCCCTCTAGAAATAATTTTGTTTAACTTTAAGAAGGAGATATACATATGGAACGTCCGTACGCTTGCCC
GGTTGAATCTTGCGACCGTCGTTTCTCTGACAAAACCAAACTGCGTGTTCATATTAGAATTCATACTGGA
CAAAAACCATTCCAATGTAGAATTTGTATGAGAAATTTCTCTGTTCGTCACAACCTGACCCGTCACATCC
GTACCCACACCGGTGAAAAACCGTTCGCTTGCGACATCTGCGGTCGTAAATTCGCTCGTCACGACCAGCT
GACCCGTCACACCAAAATCCACCTGCGTCAGTAAGATCCGGCTGCTAACAAAGCCCGAAAGGAAGCTGAG
TTGGCTGCTGCCACCGCTGAGCAATAACTAGCATAACCCCTTGGGGCCTCTAAACGGGTCTTGAGGGGTT
TTTTGCTGAAAGGAGGAACTATATCCGGATTGGCGAATGGG
[124 nt withheld, positions 3122-3245]
C
[91 nt withheld, positions 3247-3337]
A
[49 nt withheld, positions 3339-3387]
CCTTTGACGTTGGAGTCCACGTTCTTT
[37 nt withheld, positions 3415-3451]
ACCCTATCTCGGTCTATTCTTTTGATTTATAAGGGATTTTGCCGATTTCGGCCTATTGGTTAAAAAATGA
GCTGATTTAACAAAAATTTAACGCGAATTTTAACAAAATATTAACGTTTACAATTTCAGGTGGCACTTTT
CGGGGAAATGTGCGCGGAACCCCTATTTGTTTATTTTTCTAAATACATTCAAATATGTATCCGCTCATGA
GACAATAACCCTGATAAATGCTTCAATAATATTGAAAAAGGAAGAGTATGAGTATTCAACATTTCCGTGT
CGCCCTTATTCCCTTTTTTGCGGCATTTTGCCTTCCTGTTTTTGCTCACCCAGAAACGCTGGTGAAAGTA
AAAGATGCTGAAGATCAGTTGGGTGCACGAGTGGGTTACATCGAACTGGATCTCAACAGCGGTAAGATCC
TTGAGAGTTTTCGCCCCGAAGAACGTTTTCCAATGATGAGCACTTTTAAAGTTCTGCTATGTGGCGCGGT
ATTATCCCGTATTGACGCCGGGCAAGAGCAACTCGGTCGCCGCATACACTATTCTCAGAATGACTTGGTT
GAGTACTCACCAGTCACAGAAAAGCATCTTACGGATGGCATGACAGTAAGAGAATTATGCAGTGCTGCCA
TAACCATGAGTGATAACACTGCGGCCAACTTACTTCTGACAACGATCGGAGGACCGAAGGAGCTAACCGC
TTTTTTGCACAACATGGGGGATCATGTAACTCGCCTTGATCGTTGGGAACCGGAGCTGAATGAAGCCATA
CCAAACGACGAGCGTGACACCACGATGCCTGCAGCAATGGCAACAACGTTGCGCAAACTATTAACTGGCG
AACTACTTACTCTAGCTTCCCGGCAACAATTAATAGACTGGATGGAGGCGGATAAAGTTGCAGGACCACT
TCTGCGCTCGGCCCTTCCGGCTGGCTGGTTTATTGCTGATAAATCTGGAGCCGGTGAGCGTGGGTCTCGC
GGTATCATTGCAGCACTGGGGCCAGATGGTAAGCCCTCCCGTATCGTAGTTATCTACACGACGGGGAGTC
AGGCAACTATGGATGAACGAAATAGACAGATCGCTGAGATAGGTGCCTCACTGATTAAGCATTGGTAACT
GTCAGACCAAGTTTACTCATATATACTTTAGATTGATTTAAAACTTCATTTTTAATTTAAAAGGATCTAG
GTGAAGATCCTTTTTGATAATCTCATGACCAAAATCCCTTAACGTGAGTTTTCGTTCCACTGAGCGTCAG
ACCCCGTAGAAAAGATCAAAGGATCTTCTTGAGATCCTTTTTTTCTGCGCGTAATCTGCTGCTTGCAAAC
AAAAAAACCACCGCTACCAGCGGTGGTTTGTTTGCCGGATCAAGAGCTACCAACTCTTTTTCCGAAGGTA
ACTGGCTTCAGCAGAGCGCAGATACCAAATACTGTCCTTCTAGTGTAGCCGTAGTTAGGCCACCACTTCA
AGAACTCTGTAGCACCGCCTACATACCTCGCTCTGCTAATCCTGTTACCAGTGGCTGCTGCCAGTGGCGA
TAAGTCGTGTCTTACCGGGTTGGACTCAAGACGATAGTTACCGGATAAGGCGCAGCGGTCGGGCTGAACG
GGGGGTTCGTGCACACAGCCCAGCTTGGAGCGAACGACCTACACCGAACTGAGATACCTACAGCGTGAGC
TATGAGAAAGCGCCACGCTTCCCGAAGGGAGAAAGGCGGACAGGTATCCGGTAAGCGGCAGGGTCGGAAC
AGGAGAGCGCACGAGGGAGCTTCCAGGGGGAAACGCCTGGTATCTTTATAGTCCTGTCGGGTTTCGCCAC
CTCTGACTTGAGCGTCGATTTTTGTGATGCTCGTCAGGGGGGCGGAGCCTATGGAAAAACGCCAGCAACG
CGGCCTTTTTACGGTTCCTGGCCTTTTGCTGGCCTTTTGCTCACATGTTCTTTCCTGCGTTATCCCCTGA
TTCTGTGGATAACCGTATTACCGCCTTTGAGTGAGCTGATACCGCTCGCCGCAGCCGAACGACCGAGCGC
AGCGAGTCAGTGAGCGAGGAAGCGGAAGAGCGCCTGATGCGGTATTTTCTCCTTACGCATCTGTGCGGTA
TTTCACACCGCATATATGGTGCACTCTCAGTACAATCTGCTCTGATGCCGCATAGTTAAG
Features (pLannotate 1.2.2; 18 found; start..end, strand, type, name):
    147..338     -  CDS            rop: Rop protein, which maintains plasmids at low copy number; rop
    355..735     +  CDS            YPB1_ECOLX: Protein predicted: Swiss-Prot protein existence level 4. From Escherichia coli.
    807..1098    -  CDS            TcR (fragment): tetracycline efflux protein; tet; confers resistance to tetracycline
   1113..1134    -  protein_bind   CAP binding site: CAP binding activates transcription in the presence of cAMP. E. coli catabolite activator protein
   1147..2229    -  CDS            lacI: lac repressor; lacI; The lac repressor binds to the lac operator to inhibit transcription in E. coli. This inhibition can be relieved by adding lactose or isopropyl-β-D-thiogalactopyranoside (IPTG).
   2230..2307    -  promoter       lacI promoter: lacI
   2315..2594    -  CDS            TcR (fragment): tetracycline efflux protein; tet; confers resistance to tetracycline
   2620..2638    +  promoter       T7 promoter: promoter for bacteriophage T7 RNA polymerase
   2639..2663    +  protein_bind   lac operator: The lac repressor binds to the lac operator to inhibit transcription in E. coli. This inhibition can be relieved by adding lactose or isopropyl-β-D-thiogalactopyranoside (IPTG). lac repressor encoded by lacI
   2678..2700    +  RBS            RBS: efficient ribosome binding site from bacteriophage T7 gene 10 (Olins and Rangwala, 1989)
   2741..2830    +  CDS            EGR1 (fragment): EGR1_SERCA - Also known as ZENK From Serinus canaria (Island canary) (Fringilla canaria).
   2981..3030    +  CDS            SET1 (fragment): solubility-enhancement tag derived from T7 phage gene 10B
   3038..3085    +  terminator     T7 terminator: transcription terminator for bacteriophage T7 RNA polymerase
   3122..3577    +  rep_origin     f1 ori (sequence partly withheld): f1 bacteriophage origin of replication; arrow indicates direction of (+) strand synthesis
   3604..3708    +  promoter       AmpR promoter: bla
   3709..4569    +  CDS            AmpR: β-lactamase; bla; confers resistance to ampicillin, carbenicillin, and related antibiotics
   4740..5328    +  rep_origin     ori: high-copy-number ColE1/pMB1/pBR322/pUC origin of replication
   5514..45      -  misc_feature   bom (across the origin): basis of mobility region from pBR322
