>Addgene plasmid #127474 | pZF-BDD | addgene full sequence | sequence record 248527 | Addgene NGS Result
TTTGTTTAACTTTAAGAAGGAGATATACATATGGAACGTCCGTACGCTTGCCCGGTTGAATCTTGCGACC
GTCGTTTCTCTGACAAAACCAAACTGCGTGTTCATATTAGAATTCATACTGGACAAAAACCATTCCAATG
TAGAATTTGTATGAGAAATTTCTCTGTTCGTCACAACCTGACCCGTCACATCCGTACCCACACCGGTGAA
AAACCGTTCGCTTGCGACATCTGCGGTCGTAAATTCGCTCGTCACGACCAGCTGACCCGTCACACCAAAA
TCCACCTGCGTCAGTAAGATCCGGCTGCTAACAAAGCCCGAAAGGAAGCTGAGTTGGCTGCTGCCACCGC
TGAGCAATAACTAGCATAACCCCTTGGGGCCTCTAAACGGGTCTTGAGGGGTTTTTTGCTGAAAGGAGGA
ACTATATCCGGATTGGCGAATGGG
[124 nt withheld, positions 445-568]
C
[91 nt withheld, positions 570-660]
A
[49 nt withheld, positions 662-710]
CCTTTGACGTTGGAGTCCACGTTCTTT
[37 nt withheld, positions 738-774]
ACCCTATCTCGGTCTATTCTTTTGATTTATAAGGGATTTTGCCGATTTCGGCCTATTGGTTAAAAAATGA
GCTGATTTAACAAAAATTTAACGCGAATTTTAACAAAATATTAACGCTTACAATTTAGGTGGCACTTTTC
GGGGAAATGTGCGCGGAACCCCTATTTGTTTATTTTTCTAAATACATTCAAATATGTATCCGCTCATGAG
ACAATAACCCTGATAAATGCTTCAATAATATTGAAAAAGGAAGAGTATGAGTATTCAACATTTCCGTGTC
GCCCTTATTCCCTTTTTTGCGGCATTTTGCCTTCCTGTTTTTGCTCACCCAGAAACGCTGGTGAAAGTAA
AAGATGCTGAAGATCAGTTGGGTGCACGAGTGGGTTACATCGAACTGGATCTCAACAGCGGTAAGATCCT
TGAGAGTTTTCGCCCCGAAGAACGTTTTCCAATGATGAGCACTTTTAAAGTTCTGCTATGTGGCGCGGTA
TTATCCCGTATTGACGCCGGGCAAGAGCAACTCGGTCGCCGCATACACTATTCTCAGAATGACTTGGTTG
AGTACTCACCAGTCACAGAAAAGCATCTTACGGATGGCATGACAGTAAGAGAATTATGCAGTGCTGCCAT
AACCATGAGTGATAACACTGCGGCCAACTTACTTCTGACAACGATCGGAGGACCGAAGGAGCTAACCGCT
TTTTTGCACAACATGGGGGATCATGTAACTCGCCTTGATCGTTGGGAACCGGAGCTGAATGAAGCCATAC
CAAACGACGAGCGTGACACCACGATGCCTGCAGCAATGGCAACAACGTTGCGCAAACTATTAACTGGCGA
ACTACTTACTCTAGCTTCCCGGCAACAATTAATAGACTGGATGGAGGCGGATAAAGTTGCAGGACCACTT
CTGCGCTCGGCCCTTCCGGCTGGCTGGTTTATTGCTGATAAATCTGGAGCCGGTGAGCGTGGGTCTCGCG
GTATCATTGCAGCACTGGGGCCAGATGGTAAGCCCTCCCGTATCGTAGTTATCTACACGACGGGGAGTCA
GGCAACTATGGATGAACGAAATAGACAGATCGCTGAGATAGGTGCCTCACTGATTAAGCATTGGTAACTG
TCAGACCAAGTTTACTCATATATACTTTAGATTGATTTAAAACTTCATTTTTAATTTAAAAGGATCTAGG
TGAAGATCCTTTTTGATAATCTCATGACCAAAATCCCTTAACGTGAGTTTTCGTTCCACTGAGCGTCAGA
CCCCGTAGAAAAGATCAAAGGATCTTCTTGAGATCCTTTTTTTCTGCGCGTAATCTGCTGCTTGCAAACA
AAAAAACCACCGCTACCAGCGGTGGTTTGTTTGCCGGATCAAGAGCTACCAACTCTTTTTCCGAAGGTAA
CTGGCTTCAGCAGAGCGCAGATACCAAATACTGTCCTTCTAGTGTAGCCGTAGTTAGGCCACCACTTCAA
GAACTCTGTAGCACCGCCTACATACCTCGCTCTGCTAATCCTGTTACCAGTGGCTGCTGCCAGTGGCGAT
AAGTCGTGTCTTACCGGGTTGGACTCAAGACGATAGTTACCGGATAAGGCGCAGCGGTCGGGCTGAACGG
GGGGTTCGTGCACACAGCCCAGCTTGGAGCGAACGACCTACACCGAACTGAGATACCTACAGCGTGAGCT
ATGAGAAAGCGCCACGCTTCCCGAAGGGAGAAAGGCGGACAGGTATCCGGTAAGCGGCAGGGTCGGAACA
GGAGAGCGCACGAGGGAGCTTCCAGGGGGAAACGCCTGGTATCTTTATAGTCCTGTCGGGTTTCGCCACC
TCTGACTTGAGCGTCGATTTTTGTGATGCTCGTCAGGGGGGCGGAGCCTATGGAAAAACGCCAGCAACGC
GGCCTTTTTACGGTTCCTGGCCTTTTGCTGGCCTTTTGCTCACATGTTCTTTCCTGCGTTATCCCCTGAT
TCTGTGGATAACCGTATTACCGCCTTTGAGTGAGCTGATACCGCTCGCCGCAGCCGAACGACCGAGCGCA
GCGAGTCAGTGAGCGAGGAAGCGGAAGAGCGCCTGATGCGGTATTTTCTCCTTACGCATCTGTGCGGTAT
TTCACACCGCAATGGTGCACTCTCAGTACAATCTGCTCTGATGCCGCATAGTTAAGCCAGTATACACTCC
GCTATCGCTACGTGACTGGGTCATGGCTGCGCCCCGACACCCGCCAACACCCGCTGACGCGCCCTGACGG
GCTTGTCTGCTCCCGGCATCCGCTTACAGACAAGCTGTGACCGTCTCCGGGAGCTGCATGTGTCAGAGGT
TTTCACCGTCATCACCGAAACGCGCGAGGCAGCTGCGGTAAAGCTCATCAGCGTGGTCGTGAAGCGATTC
ACAGATGTCTGCCTGTTCATCCGCGTCCAGCTCGTTGAGTTTCTCCAGAAGCGTTAATGTCTGGCTTCTG
ATAAAGCGGGCCATGTTAAGGGCGGTTTTTTCCTGTTTGGTCACTGATGCCTCCGTGTAAGGGGGATTTC
TGTTCATGGGGGTAATGATACCGATGAAACGAGAGAGGATGCTCACGATACGGGTTACTGATGATGAACA
TGCCCGGTTACTGGAACGTTGTGAGGGTAAACAACTGGCGGTATGGATGCGGCGGGACCAGAGAAAAATC
ACTCAGGGTCAATGCCAGCGCTTCGTTAATACAGATGTAGGTGTTCCACAGGGTAGCCAGCAGCATCCTG
CGATGCAGATCCGGAACATAATGGTGCAGGGCGCTGACTTCCGCGTTTCCAGACTTTACGAAACACGGAA
ACCGAAGACCATTCATGTTGTTGCTCAGGTCGCAGACGTTTTGCAGCAGCAGTCGCTTCACGTTCGCTCG
CGTATCGGTGATTCATTCTGCTAACCAGTAAGGCAACCCCGCCAGCCTAGCCGGGTCCTCAACGACAGGA
GCACGATCATGCGCACCCGTGGGGCCGCCATGCCGGCGATAATGGCCTGCTTCTCGCCGAAACGTTTGGT
GGCGGGACCAGTGACGAAGGCTTGAGCGAGGGCGTGCAAGATTCCGAATACCGCAAGCGACAGGCCGATC
ATCGTCGCGCTCCAGCGAAAGCGGTCCTCGCCGAAAATGACCCAGAGCGCTGCCGGCACCTGTCCTACGA
GTTGCATGATAAAGAAGACAGTCATAAGTGCGGCGACGATAGTCATGCCCCGCGCCCACCGGAAGGAGCT
GACTGGGTTGAAGGCTCTCAAGGGCATCGGTCGAGATCCCGGTGCCTAATGAGTGAGCTAACTTACATTA
ATTGCGTTGCGCTCACTGCCCGCTTTCCAGTCGGGAAACCTGTCGTGCCAGCTGCATTAATGAATCGGCC
AACGCGCGGGGAGAGGCGGTTTGCGTATTGGGCGCCAGGGTGGTTTTTCTTTTCACCAGTGAGACGGGCA
ACAGCTGATTGCCCTTCACCGCCTGGCCCTGAGAGAGTTGCAGCAAGCGGTCCACGCTGGTTTGCCCCAG
CAGGCGAAAATCCTGTTTGATGGTGGTTAACGGCGGGATATAACATGAGCTGTCTTCGGTATCGTCGTAT
CCCACTACCGAGATATCCGCACCAACGCGCAGCCCGGACTCGGTAATGGCGCGCATTGCGCCCAGCGCCA
TCTGATCGTTGGCAACCAGCATCGCAGTGGGAACGATGCCCTCATTCAGCATTTGCATGGTTTGTTGAAA
ACCGGACATGGCACTCCAGTCGCCTTCCCGTTCCGCTATCGGCTGAATTTGATTGCGAGTGAGATATTTA
TGCCAGCCAGCCAGACGCAGACGCGCCGAGACAGAACTTAATGGGCCCGCTAACAGCGCGATTTGCTGGT
GACCCAATGCGACCAGATGCTCCACGCCCAGTCGCGTACCGTCTTCATGGGAGAAAATAATACTGTTGAT
GGGTGTCTGGTCAGAGACATCAAGAAATAACGCCGGAACATTAGTGCAGGCAGCTTCCACAGCAATGGCA
TCCTGGTCATCCAGCGGATAGTTAATGATCAGCCCACTGACGCGTTGCGCGAGAAGATTGTGCACCGCCG
CTTTACAGGCTTCGACGCCGCTTCGTTCTACCATCGACACCACCACGCTGGCACCCAGTTGATCGGCGCG
AGATTTAATCGCCGCGACAATTTGCGACGGCGCGTGCAGGGCCAGACTGGAGGTGGCAACGCCAATCAGC
AACGACTGTTTGCCCGCCAGTTGTTGTGCCACGCGGTTGGGAATGTAATTCAGCTCCGCCATCGCCGCTT
CCACTTTTTCCCGCGTTTTCGCAGAAACGTGGCTGGCCTGGTTCACCACGCGGGAAACGGTCTGATAAGA
GACACCGGCATACTCTGCGACATCGTATAACGTTACTGGTTTCACATTCACCACCCTGAATTGACTCTCT
TCCGGGCGCTATCATGCCATACCGCGAAAGGTTTTGCGCCATTCGATGGTGTCCGGGATCTCGACGCTCT
CCCTTATGCGACTCCTGCATTAGGAAGCAGCCCAGTAGTAGGTTGAGGCCGTTGAGCACCGCCGCCGCAA
GGAATGGTGCATGCAAGGAGATGGCGCCCAACAGTCCCCCGGCCACGGGGCCTGCCACCATACCCACGCC
GAAACAAGCGCTCATGAGCCCGAAGTGGCGAGCCCGATCTTCCCCATCGGTGATGTCGGCGATATAGGCG
CCAGCAACCGCACCTGTGGCGCCGGTGATGCCGGCCACGATGCGTCCGGCGTAGAGGATCGAGATCGATC
TCGATCCCGCGAAATTAATACGACTCACTATAGGGGAATTGTGAGCGGATAACAATTCCCCTCTAGAAAT
AAT
Features (pLannotate 1.2.2; 18 found; start..end, strand, type, name):
      1..23      +  RBS            RBS: efficient ribosome binding site from bacteriophage T7 gene 10 (Olins and Rangwala, 1989)
     64..153     +  CDS            EGR1 (fragment): EGR1_SERCA - Also known as ZENK From Serinus canaria (Island canary) (Fringilla canaria).
    304..353     +  CDS            SET1 (fragment): solubility-enhancement tag derived from T7 phage gene 10B
    361..408     +  terminator     T7 terminator: transcription terminator for bacteriophage T7 RNA polymerase
    445..873     +  rep_origin     f1 ori (sequence partly withheld): f1 bacteriophage origin of replication; arrow indicates direction of (+) strand synthesis
    926..1030    +  promoter       AmpR promoter: bla
   1031..1891    +  CDS            AmpR: β-lactamase; bla; confers resistance to ampicillin, carbenicillin, and related antibiotics
   2062..2650    +  rep_origin     ori: high-copy-number ColE1/pMB1/pBR322/pUC origin of replication
   2836..2975    -  misc_feature   bom: basis of mobility region from pBR322
   3077..3268    -  CDS            rop: Rop protein, which maintains plasmids at low copy number; rop
   3285..3665    +  CDS            YPB1_ECOLX: Protein predicted: Swiss-Prot protein existence level 4. From Escherichia coli.
   3737..4028    -  CDS            TcR (fragment): tetracycline efflux protein; tet; confers resistance to tetracycline
   4043..4064    -  protein_bind   CAP binding site: CAP binding activates transcription in the presence of cAMP. E. coli catabolite activator protein
   4077..5159    -  CDS            lacI: lac repressor; lacI; The lac repressor binds to the lac operator to inhibit transcription in E. coli. This inhibition can be relieved by adding lactose or isopropyl-β-D-thiogalactopyranoside (IPTG).
   5160..5237    -  promoter       lacI promoter: lacI
   5245..5524    -  CDS            TcR (fragment): tetracycline efflux protein; tet; confers resistance to tetracycline
   5550..5568    +  promoter       T7 promoter: promoter for bacteriophage T7 RNA polymerase
   5569..5593    +  protein_bind   lac operator: The lac repressor binds to the lac operator to inhibit transcription in E. coli. This inhibition can be relieved by adding lactose or isopropyl-β-D-thiogalactopyranoside (IPTG). lac repressor encoded by lacI
