[The description below was written by a language model from this plasmid's Addgene catalogue record and pLannotate feature annotations shown in this document.]
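Description:
pZF-BDD is a pET-21a-based bacterial plasmid of about 5.6 kb that carries the coding sequence for ZF-BDD, a synthetic zinc finger transcription factor, and is catalogued as a template for cell-free transcription–translation reactions. It is propagated in E. coli under ampicillin selection through the bla gene and its own promoter. Replication relies on a ColE1/pMB1-type origin, with the pBR322-derived bom region and rop gene also present. The record lists it as high copy, although rop normally moderates copy number. An f1 origin is included, and the short tetracycline-resistance fragments and a predicted E. coli open reading frame flagged by annotation are backbone remnants rather than functional markers.

The 267 bp insert sits in the standard pET expression cassette: a T7 promoter followed by a lac operator, the efficient T7 gene 10 ribosome binding site, the zinc finger coding sequence and a T7 terminator. The backbone also carries lacI with its promoter, so in cells transcription would be repressed at the operator until induction, while in a cell-free system expression depends on supplied T7 RNA polymerase. Automated annotation recognises part of the insert as an EGR1 (ZENK/Zif268-family) fragment, consistent with a zinc finger scaffold of that type. A short match to a T7 gene 10B-derived solubility tag lies just upstream of the terminator and may simply be vector sequence.

The associated work concerns building gene-regulatory networks in cell-free systems from synthetic transcription factors, and this plasmid supplies one such DNA-binding protein. The record does not state its target sequence or regulatory mode. The sequenced and depositor records differ by only a few bases and share the same features.
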