Addgene plasmid #127474: pZF-BDD
Purpose: coding sequence for synthetic zinc finger ZF-BDD
Depositing lab: Sebastian Maerkl. Depositing organization: Swiss Federal Institute of Technology (EPFL). Publication: Cell-free gene-regulatory network engineering with synthetic transcription factors. Swank Z, Laohakunakorn N, Maerkl SJ. Proc Natl Acad Sci U S A. 2019 Mar 26;116(13):5892-5901. doi: 10.1073/pnas.1816591116. Epub 2019 Mar 8. PubMed 30850530.
Backbone
  Vector backbone: pET-21a
  Backbone size w/o insert (bp): 5344
  Total vector size (bp): 5607
  Vector type: cell-free transcription–translation
Growth in bacteria
  Bacterial resistance: Ampicillin, 100 μg/mL
  Growth temperature: 37°C
  Growth strain: DH5alpha
  Copy number: High Copy
Gene/Insert
  Gene/Insert name: ZF-BDD synthetic transcription factor
  Insert size (bp): 267
  Promoter: T7
  Cloning method: Ligation Independent Cloning
  Sequencing primers: 5′ ATGCGTCCGGCGTAG; 3′ AACCCCTCAAGACCCG
Terms and licenses: Academic/Nonprofit Terms; Industry Terms: Not Available to Industry
Depositor comments: Integrating Gene Synthesis and Microfluidic Protein Analysis for Rapid Protein Engineering. NAR. 2016 April; 44(7): e68. doi:10.1093/nar/gkv1497.
How to cite: pZF-BDD was a gift from Sebastian Maerkl (Addgene plasmid # 127474 ; http://n2t.net/addgene:127474 ; RRID:Addgene_127474)
